Addgene plasmid #89100: GAL-p300-501-999
Purpose: mammalian expression of human p300 amino acids 501-999 with N-terminal GAL4 DNA binding domain
Depositing lab: Elizabeth Wilson. Depositing organization: University of North Carolina at Chapel Hill. Publication: Transcriptional synergy between melanoma antigen gene protein-A11 (MAGE-11) and p300 in androgen receptor signaling. Askew EB, Bai S, Blackwelder AJ, Wilson EM. J Biol Chem. 2010 Jul 9;285(28):21824-36. doi: 10.1074/jbc.M110.120600. Epub 2010 May 6. PubMed 20448036.
Backbone
  Vector backbone: pGALO
  Vector type: Mammalian Expression
Growth in bacteria
  Bacterial resistance: Ampicillin, 100 μg/mL
  Growth temperature: 37°C
  Growth strain: DH5alpha
  Copy number: Low Copy
Gene/Insert
  Gene/Insert name: p300
  Species: H. sapiens (human)
  Mutation: aa 501-999
  Entrez Gene: EP300 (a.k.a. KAT3B, MKHK2, RSTS2, p300)
  Tag / fusion protein: GAL4 DBD (N terminal on backbone)
  Cloning method: Restriction Enzyme; 5′ cloning site SalI (unknown if destroyed); 3′ cloning site ClaI (unknown if destroyed)
Terms and licenses: Academic/Nonprofit Terms; Industry Terms: Not Available to Industry
How to cite: GAL-p300-501-999 was a gift from Elizabeth Wilson (Addgene plasmid # 89100 ; http://n2t.net/addgene:89100 ; RRID:Addgene_89100)
