[The description below was written by a language model from this plasmid's Addgene catalogue record and pLannotate feature annotations shown in this document.]
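Description:
GAL-p300-501-999 is a mammalian expression plasmid built on the pGALO backbone that produces a fusion of the yeast GAL4 DNA-binding domain to an internal fragment of the human coactivator and acetyltransferase p300 (EP300), covering amino acids 501-999. The sequenced plasmid is about 4.9 kb. The feature table shows a simple linear expression unit. The SV40 enhancer and early promoter drives the truncated GAL4 DNA-binding domain, which comes from the backbone and sits at the N terminus. The p300 fragment follows, cloned between SalI and ClaI sites. Transcription ends at an SV40 polyadenylation signal, preceded by a short remnant of SV40 large T antigen coding sequence that is most likely carried along with the SV40 3' region rather than being a functional element.

For propagation in E. coli, the plasmid carries a ColE1/pMB1-type origin and a β-lactamase gene with its own promoter, giving ampicillin selection. The catalogue entry lists it as low copy, although the annotation software labels the origin generically as a high-copy family member. Short fragments of the tetracycline resistance gene and the bom region are annotated next to the origin. These appear to be leftovers of pBR322 ancestry and should not confer tetracycline resistance. No mammalian selection marker is annotated, which suits transient transfection.

Constructs of this type are typically co-transfected with a reporter gene controlled by GAL4 binding sites. This tethers the p300 segment to DNA so that its intrinsic transcriptional activity, or its interaction with partner proteins in a two-hybrid format, can be measured. The associated publication concerns transcriptional synergy between MAGE-11 and p300 in androgen receptor signaling, which is consistent with using this fragment to map functional or interaction regions of p300.
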