Features (pLannotate 1.2.2; 10 found; start..end, strand, type, name):
     32..365     +  promoter       SV40 promoter: SV40 enhancer and early promoter
    397..837     +  CDS            GAL4 DNA binding domain: DNA binding domain of the GAL4 transcriptional activator; Saccharomyces cerevisiae GAL4 (truncated)
    865..2361    +  CDS            EP300 (fragment): EP300_HUMAN - Also known as P300. Experimental evidence at protein level: Swiss-Prot protein existence level 1. (Microbial infection) In case of HIV-1 infection, it is recruited by the viral protein Tat. Regulates Tat's transactivating activity and may help inducing chromatin remodeling of proviral genes. Binds to and may be involved in the transforming capacity of the adenovirus E1A protein. From Homo sapiens (Human).
   2396..2481    +  CDS            large T antigen (fragment): large T antigen from SV40 (simian virus 40)
   2504..2638    +  polyA_signal   SV40 poly(A) signal: SV40 polyadenylation signal
   2639..2918    +  CDS            TcR (fragment): tetracycline efflux protein; tet; confers resistance to tetracycline
   2918..2970    +  misc_feature   bom (fragment): basis of mobility region from pBR322
   3156..3744    -  rep_origin     ori: high-copy-number ColE1/pMB1/pBR322/pUC origin of replication
   3915..4775    -  CDS            AmpR: β-lactamase; bla; confers resistance to ampicillin, carbenicillin, and related antibiotics
   4776..4880    -  promoter       AmpR promoter: bla
>Addgene plasmid #89100 | GAL-p300-501-999 | addgene full sequence | sequence record 175254 | Addgene NGS Result
CACATTTCCCCGAAAAGTGCCACCTGACCTTCTGAGGCGGAAAGAACCAGCTGTGGAATGTGTGTCAGTT
AGGGTGTGGAAAGTCCCCAGGCTCCCCAGCAGGCAGAAGTATGCAAAGCATGCATCTCAATTAGTCAGCA
AGGAAAGTCCCCAGGCTCCCCAGCAGGCAGAAGTATGCAAAGCATGCATCTCAATTAGTCAGCAACCATA
GTCCCGCCCCTAACTCCGCCCATCCCGCCCCTAACTCCGCCCAGTTCCGCCCATTCTCCGCCCCATGGCT
GACTAATTTTTTTTATTTATGCAGAGGCCGAGGCCGCCTCGGCCTCTGAGCTATTCCAGAAGTAGTGAAG
AGGCTTTTTTGGAGGAGATCTAAGCTTGAAGCAAGCCTCCTGAAAGATGAAGCTACTGTCTTCTATCGAA
CAAGCATGCGATATTTGCCGACTTAAAAAGCTCAAGTGCTCCAAAGAAAAACCGAAGTGCGCCAAGTGTC
TGAAGAACAACTGGGAGTGTCGCTACTCTCCCAAAACCAAAAGGTCTCCGCTGACTAGGGCACATCTGAC
AGAAGTGGAATCAAGGCTAGAAAGACTGGAACAGCTATTTCTACTGATTTTTCCTCGAGAAGACCTTGAC
ATGATTTTGAAAATGGATTCTTTACAGGATATAAAAGCATTGTTAACAGGATTATTTGTACAAGATAATG
TGAATAAAGATGCCGTCACAGATAGATTGGCTTCAGTGGAGACTGATATGCCTCTAACATTGAGACAGCA
TAGAATAAGTGCGACATCATCATCGGAAGAGAGTAGTAACAAAGGTCAAAGACAGTTGACTGTATCGCCG
GAATTCCCGGGGATCCGTCGACAGCAAGGCATGCGGCCCATGAGCAACATGAGTGCTAGTCCTATGGGAG
TAAATGGAGGTGTAGGAGTTCAAACGCCGAGTCTTCTTTCTGACTCAATGTTGCATTCAGCCATAAATTC
TCAAAACCCAATGATGAGTGAAAATGCCAGTGTGCCCTCCCTGGGTCCTATGCCAACAGCAGCTCAACCA
TCCACTACTGGAATTCGGAAACAGTGGCACGAAGATATTACTCAGGATCTTCGAAATCATCTTGTTCACA
AACTCGTCCAAGCCATATTTCCTACGCCGGATCCTGCTGCTTTAAAAGACAGACGGATGGAAAACCTAGT
TGCATATGCTCGGAAAGTTGAAGGGGACATGTATGAATCTGCAAACAATCGAGCGGAATACTACCACCTT
CTAGCTGAGAAAATCTATAAGATCCAGAAAGAACTAGAAGAAAAACGAAGGACCAGACTACAGAAGCAGA
ACATGCTACCAAATGCTGCAGGCATGGTTCCAGTTTCCATGAATCCAGGGCCTAACATGGGACAGCCGCA
ACCAGGAATGACTTCTAATGGCCCTCTACCTGACCCAAGTATGATCCGTGGCAGTGTGCCAAACCAGATG
ATGCCTCGAATAACTCCACAATCTGGTTTGAATCAATTTGGCCAGATGAGCATGGCCCAGCCCCCTATTG
TACCCCGGCAAACCCCTCCTCTTCAGCACCATGGACAGTTGGCTCAACCTGGAGCTCTCAACCCGCCTAT
GGGCTATGGGCCTCGTATGCAACAGCCTTCCAACCAGGGCCAGTTCCTTCCTCAGACTCAGTTCCCATCA
CAGGGAATGAATGTAACAAATATCCCTTTGGCTCCGTCCAGCGGTCAAGCTCCAGTGTCTCAAGCACAAA
TGTCTAGTTCTTCCTGCCCGGTGAACTCTCCTATAATGCCTCCAGGGTCTCAGGGGAGCCACATTCACTG
TCCCCAGCTTCCTCAACCAGCTCTTCATCAGAATTCACCCTCGCCTGTACCTAGTCGTACCCCCACCCCT
CACCATACTCCCCCAAGCATAGGGGCTCAGCAGCCACCAGCAACAACAATTCCAGCCCCTGTTCCTACAC
CTCCTGCCATGCCACCTGGGCCACAGTCCCAGGCTCTACATCCCCCTCCAAGGCAGACACCTACACCACC
AACAACACAACTTCCCCAACAAGTGCAGCCTTCACTTCCTGCTGCACCTTCTGCTGACCAGCCCCAGCAG
CAGCCTCGCTCACAGCAGAGCACAGCAGCGTCTGTTCCTACCCCAACAGCACCGCTGCTTCCTCCGCAGC
CTGCAACTCCACTTTCCCAGCCAGCTGTAAGCATTGAAGGACAGGTATCAAATCCTCCATCTACTAGTAG
CACAGAAGTGAATTCTCAGGCCATTGCTGAGAAGCAGCCTTCCCAGGAAGTGAAGATGGAGGCCAAAATG
GAAGTGGATCAACCAGAACCAGCAGATACTCAGCCGGAGGATATTTCAGAGTAGATCGATAATGCATCCG
AGCTCTAGATAAGTAATGATCATAATCAGCCATATCACATCTGTAGAGGTTTTACTTGCTTTAAAAAACC
TCCCACACCTCCCCCTGAACCTGAAACATAAAATGAATGCAATTGTTGTTGTTAACTTGTTTATTGCAGC
TTATAATGGTTACAAATAAAGCAATAGCATCACAAATTTCACAAATAAAGCATTTTTTTCACTGCATTCT
AGTTGTGGTTTGTCCAAACTCATCAATGTATCTTATCATGTCTGGATCGATCCTCTACGCCGGACGCATC
GTGGCCGGCATCACCGGCGCCACAGGTGCGGTTGCTGGCGCCTATATCGCCGACATCACCGATGGGGAAG
ATCGGGCTCGCCACTTCGGGCTCATGAGCGCTTGTTTCGGCGTGGGTATGGTGGCAGGCCCCGTGGCCGG
GGGACTGTTGGGCGCCATCTCCTTGCATGCACCATTCCTTGCGGCGGCGGTGCTCAACGGCCTCAACCTA
CTACTGGGCTGCTTCCTAATGCAGGAGTCGCATAAGGGAGAGCGTCGATATGCGGTGTGAAATACCGCAC
AGATGCGTAAGGAGAAAATACCGCATCAGGCGCTCTTCCGCTTCCTCGCTCACTGACTCGCTGCGCTCGG
TCGTTCGGCTGCGGCGAGCGGTATCAGCTCACTCAAAGGCGGTAATACGGTTATCCACAGAATCAGGGGA
TAACGCAGGAAAGAACATGTGAGCAAAAGGCCAGCAAAAGGCCAGGAACCGTAAAAAGGCCGCGTTGCTG
GCGTTTTTCCATAGGCTCCGCCCCCCTGACGAGCATCACAAAAATCGACGCTCAAGTCAGAGGTGGCGAA
ACCCGACAGGACTATAAAGATACCAGGCGTTTCCCCCTGGAAGCTCCCTCGTGCGCTCTCCTGTTCCGAC
CCTGCCGCTTACCGGATACCTGTCCGCCTTTCTCCCTTCGGGAAGCGTGGCGCTTTCTCATAGCTCACGC
TGTAGGTATCTCAGTTCGGTGTAGGTCGTTCGCTCCAAGCTGGGCTGTGTGCACGAACCCCCCGTTCAGC
CCGACCGCTGCGCCTTATCCGGTAACTATCGTCTTGAGTCCAACCCGGTAAGACACGACTTATCGCCACT
GGCAGCAGCCACTGGTAACAGGATTAGCAGAGCGAGGTATGTAGGCGGTGCTACAGAGTTCTTGAAGTGG
TGGCCTAACTACGGCTACACTAGAAGGACAGTATTTGGTATCTGCGCTCTGCTGAAGCCAGTTACCTTCG
GAAAAAGAGTTGGTAGCTCTTGATCCGGCAAACAAACCACCGCTGGTAGCGGTGGTTTTTTTGTTTGCAA
GCAGCAGATTACGCGCAGAAAAAAAGGATCTCAAGAAGATCCTTTGATCTTTTCTACGGGGTCTGACGCT
CAGTGGAACGAAAACTCACGTTAAGGGATTTTGGTCATGAGATTATCAAAAAGGATCTTCACCTAGATCC
TTTTAAATTAAAAATGAAGTTTTAAATCAATCTAAAGTATATATGAGTAAACTTGGTCTGACAGTTACCA
ATGCTTAATCAGTGAGGCACCTATCTCAGCGATCTGTCTATTTCGTTCATCCATAGTTGCCTGACTCCCC
GTCGTGTAGATAACTACGATACGGGAGGGCTTACCATCTGGCCCCAGTGCTGCAATGATACCGCGAGACC
CACGCTCACCGGCTCCAGATTTATCAGCAATAAACCAGCCAGCCGGAAGGGCCGAGCGCAGAAGTGGTCC
TGCAACTTTATCCGCCTCCATCCAGTCTATTAATTGTTGCCGGGAAGCTAGAGTAAGTAGTTCGCCAGTT
AATAGTTTGCGCAACGTTGTTGCCATTGCTGCAGGCATCGTGGTGTCACGCTCGTCGTTTGGTATGGCTT
CATTCAGCTCCGGTTCCCAACGATCAAGGCGAGTTACATGATCCCCCATGTTGTGCAAAAAAGCGGTTAG
CTCCTTCGGTCCTCCGATCGTTGTCAGAAGTAAGTTGGCCGCAGTGTTATCACTCATGGTTATGGCAGCA
CTGCATAATTCTCTTACTGTCATGCCATCCGTAAGATGCTTTTCTGTGACTGGTGAGTACTCAACCAAGT
CATTCTGAGAATAGTGTATGCGGCGACCGAGTTGCTCTTGCCCGGCGTCAACACGGGATAATACCGCGCC
ACATAGCAGAACTTTAAAAGTGCTCATCATTGGAAAACGTTCTTCGGGGCGAAAACTCTCAAGGATCTTA
CCGCTGTTGAGATCCAGTTCGATGTAACCCACTCGTGCACCCAACTGATCTTCAGCATCTTTTACTTTCA
CCAGCGTTTCTGGGTGAGCAAAAACAGGAAGGCAAAATGCCGCAAAAAAGGGAATAAGGGCGACACGGAA
ATGTTGAATACTCATACTCTTCCTTTTTCAATATTATTGAAGCATTTATCAGGGTTATTGTCTCATGAGC
GGATACATATTTGAATGTATTTAGAAAAATAAACAAATAGGGGTTCCGCG
